LOCUS       Exported 5905 bp ds-DNA circular SYN 13-MAY-2021
DEFINITION  Expresses aa375 to C-terminus of Flp recombinase fused to pMag CID.
ACCESSION   .
VERSION     .
KEYWORDS    pBW2674_pCAG-PV1-pMag-L1-FlpO-375C-NLS-BGHpA
SOURCE      synthetic DNA construct
  ORGANISM  synthetic DNA construct
REFERENCE   1 (bases 1 to 5905)
  AUTHORS   Weinberg BH, Cho JH, Agarwal Y, Pham NTH, Caraballo LD, Walkosz M,
            Ortega C, Trexler M, Tague N, Law B, Benman WKJ, Letendre J, Beal J
            , Wong WW
  TITLE     High-performance chemical- and light-inducible recombinases in
            mammalian cells and mice
  JOURNAL   Nature Communications (2019) volume 10, Article number: 4845
REFERENCE   2 (bases 1 to 5905)
  AUTHORS   .
  TITLE     Direct Submission
  JOURNAL   Exported May 13, 2021 from SnapGene Server 1.1.58
            http://www.snapgene.com
FEATURES             Location/Qualifiers
     source          1..5905
                     /organism="synthetic DNA construct"
                     /mol_type="other DNA"
     primer_bind     complement(22..38)
                     /label=M13 rev
                     /note="common sequencing primer, one of multiple similar
                     variants"
     primer_bind     complement(22..38)
                     /label=M13 Reverse
                     /note="In lacZ gene. Also called M13-rev"
     primer_bind     complement(35..57)
                     /label=M13/pUC Reverse
                     /note="In lacZ gene"
     protein_bind    46..62
                     /label=lac operator
                     /bound_moiety="lac repressor encoded by lacI"
                     /note="The lac repressor binds to the lac operator to
                     inhibit transcription in E. coli. This inhibition can be
                     relieved by adding lactose or
                     isopropyl-beta-D-thiogalactopyranoside (IPTG)."
     promoter        complement(70..100)
                     /label=lac promoter
                     /note="promoter for the E. coli lac operon"
     protein_bind    115..136
                     /label=CAP binding site
                     /bound_moiety="E. coli catabolite activator protein"
                     /note="CAP binding activates transcription in the presence
                     of cAMP."
     rep_origin      221..355
                     /label=SV40 ori
                     /note="SV40 origin of replication"
     primer_bind     282..301
                     /label=SV40pro-F
                     /note="SV40 promoter/origin, forward primer"
     polyA_signal    375..509
                     /label=SV40 poly(A) signal
                     /note="SV40 polyadenylation signal"
     primer_bind     complement(412..431)
                     /label=SV40pA-R
                     /note="SV40 polyA, reverse primer"
     primer_bind     466..485
                     /label=EBV-rev
                     /note="SV40 polyA terminator, reverse primer"
     primer_bind     complement(577..594)
                     /label=L4440
                     /note="L4440 vector, forward primer"
     rep_origin      complement(748..1336)
                     /direction=LEFT
                     /label=ori
                     /note="high-copy-number ColE1/pMB1/pBR322/pUC origin of
                     replication"
     primer_bind     complement(828..847)
                     /label=pBR322ori-F
                     /note="pBR322 origin, forward primer"
     CDS             complement(1507..2367)
                     /codon_start=1
                     /gene="bla"
                     /product="beta-lactamase"
                     /label=AmpR
                     /note="confers resistance to ampicillin, carbenicillin, and
                     related antibiotics"
                     /translation="MSIQHFRVALIPFFAAFCLPVFAHPETLVKVKDAEDQLGARVGYI
                     ELDLNSGKILESFRPEERFPMMSTFKVLLCGAVLSRIDAGQEQLGRRIHYSQNDLVEYS
                     PVTEKHLTDGMTVRELCSAAITMSDNTAANLLLTTIGGPKELTAFLHNMGDHVTRLDRW
                     EPELNEAIPNDERDTTMPVAMATTLRKLLTGELLTLASRQQLIDWMEADKVAGPLLRSA
                     LPAGWFIADKSGAGERGSRGIIAALGPDGKPSRIVVIYTTGSQATMDERNRQIAEIGAS
                     LIKHW"
     primer_bind     2130..2149
                     /label=Amp-R
                     /note="Ampicillin resistance gene, reverse primer"
     promoter        complement(2368..2472)
                     /gene="bla"
                     /label=AmpR promoter
     enhancer        2503..2882
                     /label=CMV enhancer
                     /note="human cytomegalovirus immediate early enhancer"
     promoter        2884..3159
                     /label=chicken beta-actin promoter
     intron          3160..4175
                     /label=chimeric intron
                     /note="chimera between introns from chicken beta-actin and
                     rabbit beta-globin"
     primer_bind     4099..4121
                     /label=pCAGGS-5
                     /note="Chimeric intron in CAG promoter, forward primer"
     primer_bind     4183..4202
                     /label=pCAG-F
                     /note="Rabbit beta-globin intron, for pCAG plasmids,
                     forward primer"
     CDS             4952..4972
                     /codon_start=1
                     /product="nuclear localization signal of SV40 (simian virus
                     40) large T antigen"
                     /label=SV40 NLS
                     /translation="PKKKRKV"
     polyA_signal    4982..5206
                     /label=bGH poly(A) signal
                     /note="bovine growth hormone polyadenylation signal"
     primer_bind     complement(5446..5465)
                     /label=Bglob-pA-R
                     /note="Rabbit beta-globin polyA region, reverse primer"
     polyA_signal    5511..5566
                     /label=-beta-globin poly(A) signal
                     /note="rabbit beta-globin polyadenylation signal (Gil and
                     Proudfoot, 1987)"
     primer_bind     complement(5565..5584)
                     /label=rbglobpA-R
                     /note="Rabbit beta-globin polyA, reverse primer. Also
                     called rb-glob-pA-term-R"
ORIGIN
        1 cccaagcttg gcgtaatcat ggtcatagct gtttcctgtg tgaaattgtt atccgctcac
       61 aattccacac aacatacgag ccggaagcat aaagtgtaaa gcctggggtg cctaatgagt
      121 gagctaactc acattaattg cgttgcgctc actgcccgct ttccagtcgg gaaacctgtc
      181 gtgccagcgg atccgcatct caattagtca gcaaccatag tcccgcccct aactccgccc
      241 agttccgccc attctccgcc ccatggctga ctaatttttt ttatttatgc agaggccgag
      301 gccgcctcgg cctctgagct attccagaag tagtgaggag gcttttttgg aggcctaggc
      361 ttttgcaaaa agctaacttg tttattgcag cttataatgg ttacaaataa agcaatagca
      421 tcacaaattt cacaaataaa gcattttttt cactgcattc tagttgtggt ttgtccaaac
      481 tcatcaatgt atcttatcat gtctggatcc gctgcattaa tgaatcggcc aacgcgcggg
      541 gagaggcggt ttgcgtattg ggcgctcttc cgcttcctcg ctcactgact cgctgcgctc
      601 ggtcgttcgg ctgcggcgag cggtatcagc tcactcaaag gcggtaatac ggttatccac
      661 agaatcaggg gataacgcag gaaagaacat gtgagcaaaa ggccagcaaa aggccaggaa
      721 ccgtaaaaag gccgcgttgc tggcgttttt ccataggctc cgcccccctg acgagcatca
      781 caaaaatcga cgctcaagtc agaggtggcg aaacccgaca ggactataaa gataccaggc
      841 gtttccccct ggaagctccc tcgtgcgctc tcctgttccg accctgccgc ttaccggata
      901 cctgtccgcc tttctccctt cgggaagcgt ggcgctttct catagctcac gctgtaggta
      961 tctcagttcg gtgtaggtcg ttcgctccaa gctgggctgt gtgcacgaac cccccgttca
     1021 gcccgaccgc tgcgccttat ccggtaacta tcgtcttgag tccaacccgg taagacacga
     1081 cttatcgcca ctggcagcag ccactggtaa caggattagc agagcgaggt atgtaggcgg
     1141 tgctacagag ttcttgaagt ggtggcctaa ctacggctac actagaagaa cagtatttgg
     1201 tatctgcgct ctgctgaagc cagttacctt cggaaaaaga gttggtagct cttgatccgg
     1261 caaacaaacc accgctggta gcggtggttt ttttgtttgc aagcagcaga ttacgcgcag
     1321 aaaaaaagga tctcaagaag atcctttgat cttttctacg gggtctgacg ctcagtggaa
     1381 cgaaaactca cgttaaggga ttttggtcat gagattatca aaaaggatct tcacctagat
     1441 ccttttaaat taaaaatgaa gttttaaatc aatctaaagt atatatgagt aaacttggtc
     1501 tgacagttac caatgcttaa tcagtgaggc acctatctca gcgatctgtc tatttcgttc
     1561 atccatagtt gcctgactcc ccgtcgtgta gataactacg atacgggagg gcttaccatc
     1621 tggccccagt gctgcaatga taccgcgaga cccacgctca ccggctccag atttatcagc
     1681 aataaaccag ccagccggaa gggccgagcg cagaagtggt cctgcaactt tatccgcctc
     1741 catccagtct attaattgtt gccgggaagc tagagtaagt agttcgccag ttaatagttt
     1801 gcgcaacgtt gttgccattg ctacaggcat cgtggtgtca cgctcgtcgt ttggtatggc
     1861 ttcattcagc tccggttccc aacgatcaag gcgagttaca tgatccccca tgttgtgcaa
     1921 aaaagcggtt agctccttcg gtcctccgat cgttgtcaga agtaagttgg ccgcagtgtt
     1981 atcactcatg gttatggcag cactgcataa ttctcttact gtcatgccat ccgtaagatg
     2041 cttttctgtg actggtgagt actcaaccaa gtcattctga gaatagtgta tgcggcgacc
     2101 gagttgctct tgcccggcgt caatacggga taataccgcg ccacatagca gaactttaaa
     2161 agtgctcatc attggaaaac gttcttcggg gcgaaaactc tcaaggatct taccgctgtt
     2221 gagatccagt tcgatgtaac ccactcgtgc acccaactga tcttcagcat cttttacttt
     2281 caccagcgtt tctgggtgag caaaaacagg aaggcaaaat gccgcaaaaa agggaataag
     2341 ggcgacacgg aaatgttgaa tactcatact cttccttttt caatattatt gaagcattta
     2401 tcagggttat tgtctcatga gcggatacat atttgaatgt atttagaaaa ataaacaaat
     2461 aggggttccg cgcacatttc cccgaaaagt gccacctggg tcgacattga ttattgacta
     2521 gttattaata gtaatcaatt acggggtcat tagttcatag cccatatatg gagttccgcg
     2581 ttacataact tacggtaaat ggcccgcctg gctgaccgcc caacgacccc cgcccattga
     2641 cgtcaataat gacgtatgtt cccatagtaa cgccaatagg gactttccat tgacgtcaat
     2701 gggtggagta tttacggtaa actgcccact tggcagtaca tcaagtgtat catatgccaa
     2761 gtacgccccc tattgacgtc aatgacggta aatggcccgc ctggcattat gcccagtaca
     2821 tgaccttatg ggactttcct acttggcagt acatctacgt attagtcatc gctattacca
     2881 tggtcgaggt gagccccacg ttctgcttca ctctccccat ctcccccccc tccccacccc
     2941 caattttgta tttatttatt ttttaattat tttgtgcagc gatgggggcg gggggggggg
     3001 gggcgcgcgc caggcggggc ggggcggggc gaggggcggg gcggggcgag gcggaaaggt
     3061 gcggcggcag ccaatcagag cggcgcgctc cgaaagtttc cttttatggc gaggcggcgg
     3121 cggcggcggc cctataaaaa gcgaagcgcg cggcgggcgg gagtcgctgc gttgccttcg
     3181 ccccgtgccc cgctccgcgc cgcctcgcgc cgcccgcccc ggctctgact gaccgcgtta
     3241 ctcccacagg tgagcgggcg ggacggccct tctcctccgg gctgtaatta gcgcttggtt
     3301 taatgacggc tcgtttcttt tctgtggctg cgtgaaagcc ttaaagggct ccgggagggc
     3361 cctttgtgcg ggggggagcg gctcgggggg tgcgtgcgtg tgtgtgtgcg tggggagcgc
     3421 cgcgtgcggc tccgcgctgc ccggcggctg tgagcgctgc gggcgcggcg cggggctttg
     3481 tgcgctccgc agtgtgcgcg aggggagcgc ggccgggggc ggtgccccgc ggtgcggggg
     3541 gggctgcgag gggaacaaag gctgcgtgcg gggtgtgtgc gtgggggggt gagcaggggg
     3601 tgtgggcgcg gcggtcgggc tgtaaccccc ccctgcaccc ccctccccga gttgctgagc
     3661 acggcccggc ttcgggtgcg gggctccgta cggggcgtgg cgcggggctc gccgtgccgg
     3721 gcggggggtg gcggcaggtg ggggtgccgg gcggggcggg gccgcctcgg gccggggagg
     3781 gctcggggga ggggcgcggc ggcccccgga gcgccggcgg ctgtcgaggc gcggcgagcc
     3841 gcagccattg ccttttatgg taatcgtgcg agagggcgca gggacttcct ttgtcccaaa
     3901 tctgtgcgga gccgaaatct gggaggcgcc gccgcacccc ctctagcggg cgcggggcga
     3961 agcggtgcgg cgccggcagg aaggaaatgg gcggggaggg ccttcgtgcg tcgccgcgcc
     4021 gccgtcccct tctccctctc cagcctcggg gctgtccgcg gggggacggc tgccttcggg
     4081 ggggacgggg cagggcgggg ttcggcttct ggcgtgtgac cggcggctct agagcctctg
     4141 ctaaccatgt tcatgccttc ttctttttcc tacagctcct gggcaacgtg ctggttattg
     4201 tgctgtctca tcattttggc aaagaattga ttaattcgag cgaaggcgcg cccattactc
     4261 gcatccattc tcaggctgtc tcgtctcgtc tcgcacgcgt gccgccacca tgcatactct
     4321 ttatgccccc ggtggatatg acattatggg atatctgagg cagatcagga accggccaaa
     4381 cccgcaggtg gaactgggcc ccgtggatac atcctgcgcc ttgattcttt gtgacctgaa
     4441 acagaaagac accccgatag tttacgcgag tgaagccttc ctctacatga caggttacag
     4501 caacgcagag gtgctgggcc ggaattgccg gtttctgcaa agccctgacg gcatggtgaa
     4561 gcccaagagc acccggaagt acgtggatag taacacaatc aatactatgc gcaaggcaat
     4621 cgacaggaat gccgaggtgc aggttgaagt agtcaatttt aaaaagaatg gacagcgatt
     4681 tgttaatttc ctgactatga tacctgttag ggacgaaaca ggcgagtatc gatactctat
     4741 gggattccag tgcgaaacag aatccggagg gtctggctcc ggatcaagtg gtggcagcgg
     4801 taccaaggac gagaccaacc ccatcgagga gtggcagcac atcgagcagc tgaagggcag
     4861 cgccgagggc agcatcagat accccgcctg gaacggcatc atcagccagg aggtgctgga
     4921 ctacctgagc agctacatca acaggcggat ccccaagaaa aagcggaagg tgtgagaatt
     4981 cctgtgcctt ctagttgcca gccatctgtt gtttgcccct cccccgtgcc ttccttgacc
     5041 ctggaaggtg ccactcccac tgtcctttcc taataaaatg aggaaattgc atcgcattgt
     5101 ctgagtaggt gtcattctat tctggggggt ggggtggggc aggacagcaa gggggaggat
     5161 tgggaagaca atagcaggca tgctggggat gcggtgggct ctatggcttc tgaggcggaa
     5221 agaaccagct ggggctctag ggggtatccc cacgcgccct gtagcgtgta ccgctgggag
     5281 ttcgtagacg gaaacaaacg cagaatccaa gcgcggccgc ccaggataca tagattacca
     5341 caactccgag cccttccacc gctagcgcac tcctcaggtg caggctgcct atcagaaggt
     5401 ggtggctggt gtggccaatg ccctggctca caaataccac tgagatcttt ttccctctgc
     5461 caaaaattat ggggacatca tgaagcccct tgagcatctg acttctggct aataaaggaa
     5521 atttattttc attgcaatag tgtgttggaa ttttttgtgt ctctcactcg gaaggacata
     5581 tgggagggca aatcatttaa aacatcagaa tgagtatttg gtttagagtt tggcaacata
     5641 tgcccatatg ctggctgcca tgaacaaagg ttggctataa agaggtcatc agtatatgaa
     5701 acagccccct gctgtccatt ccttattcca tagaaaagcc ttgacttgag gttagatttt
     5761 ttttatattt tgttttgtgt tatttttttc tttaacatcc ctaaaatttt ccttacatgt
     5821 tttactagcc agatttttcc tcctctcctg actactccca gtcatagctg tccctcttct
     5881 cttatggaga tccctcgacc tgcag
//
