[The description below was written by a language model from this plasmid's Addgene catalogue record and the feature table of its GenBank file.]
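Description:
pBW2674_pCAG-PV1-pMag-L1-FlpO-375C-NLS-BGHpA is a 5.9 kb mammalian expression plasmid built on the pCAGGS backbone that encodes one half of a split, light-inducible Flp recombinase. It is propagated in E. coli through a high-copy ColE1/pUC-type origin and selected with ampicillin via the bla gene. The backbone also carries an SV40 origin, an SV40 polyadenylation signal and remnants of the lac promoter/operator region, none of which are part of the expression cassette.

The payload is driven by the CAG promoter, annotated here as the CMV immediate-early enhancer, the chicken beta-actin promoter and a chimeric beta-actin/beta-globin intron, which together give strong constitutive expression in many mammalian cell types. Downstream, cloned between KpnI and EcoRI sites, is a synthetic open reading frame in which the pMag dimerization domain sits at the N-terminus, joined through a linker (L1 in the name) to the FlpO fragment running from amino acid 375 to the C-terminus, followed by an SV40 large T antigen nuclear localization signal. The feature table annotates only the NLS within this coding region; the pMag and Flp segments are known from the catalogue fields, and the meaning of "PV1" in the name is not stated. Transcription terminates at a bovine growth hormone poly(A) signal, with the backbone's rabbit beta-globin poly(A) lying further downstream.

pMag is one member of the Magnet photodimerizer pair, which associates with its nMag partner under blue light. The fragment would therefore be inactive alone and is presumably co-expressed with a complementary N-terminal Flp fragment on a partner construct, so that illumination reconstitutes recombinase activity at FRT sites. It belongs to a collection of chemical- and light-inducible recombinases for use in mammalian cells and mice.
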