Addgene plasmid #108830: pBW2674_pCAG-PV1-pMag-L1-FlpO-375C-NLS-BGHpA
Purpose: Expresses aa375 to C-terminus of Flp recombinase fused to pMag CID
Depositing lab: Wilson Wong. Depositing organization: Boston University Main Campus. Publication: High-performance chemical- and light-inducible recombinases in mammalian cells and mice. Weinberg BH, Cho JH, Agarwal Y, Pham NTH, Caraballo LD, Walkosz M, Ortega C, Trexler M, Tague N, Law B, Benman WKJ, Letendre J, Beal J, Wong WW. Nat Commun. 2019 Oct 24;10(1):4845. doi: 10.1038/s41467-019-12800-7. PubMed 31649244.
Backbone
  Vector backbone: pCAGGS
  Vector type: Mammalian Expression, Cre/Lox, Synthetic Biology
Growth in bacteria
  Bacterial resistance: Ampicillin, 100 μg/mL
  Growth temperature: 37°C
  Growth strain: NEB Stable
  Copy number: High Copy
Gene/Insert
  Gene/Insert name: Flp recombinase fragment aa375 to C-terminus
  Species: Synthetic
  Promoter: pCAG
  Tag / fusion protein: pMag (N terminal on insert); NLS (C terminal on insert)
  Cloning method: Restriction Enzyme; 5′ cloning site KpnI (not destroyed); 3′ cloning site EcoRI (not destroyed)
Terms and licenses: Academic/Nonprofit Terms; Industry Terms: Not Available to Industry
Depositor comments: Please visit https://www.biorxiv.org/content/10.1101/747121v1 for bioRxiv preprint.
How to cite: pBW2674_pCAG-PV1-pMag-L1-FlpO-375C-NLS-BGHpA was a gift from Wilson Wong (Addgene plasmid # 108830 ; http://n2t.net/addgene:108830 ; RRID:Addgene_108830)
