>Addgene plasmid #108830 | pBW2674_pCAG-PV1-pMag-L1-FlpO-375C-NLS-BGHpA | addgene partial sequence | sequence record 217857 | Addgene Partial NGS Result
TGCACCCCCCTCCCCGAGTTGCTGAGCACGGCCCGGCTTCGGGTGCGGGGCTCCGTACGGGGCGTGGCGC
GGGGCTCGCCGTGCCGGGCGGGGGGTGGCGGCAGGTGGGGGTGCCGGGCGGGGCGGGGCCGCCTCGGGCC
GGGGAGGGCTCGGGGGAGGGGCGCGGCGGCCCCCGGAGCGCCGGCGGCTGTCGAGGCGCGGCGAGCCGCA
GCCATTGCCTTTTATGGTAATCGTGCGAGAGGGCGCAGGGACTTCCTTTGTCCCAAATCTGTGCGGAGCC
GAAATCTGGGAGGCGCCGCCGCACCCCCTCTAGCGGGCGCGGGGCGAAGCGGTGCGGCGCCGGCAGGAAG
GAAATGGGCGGGGAGGGCCTTCGTGCGTCGCCGCGCCGCCGTCCCCTTCTCCCTCTCCAGCCTCGGGGCT
GTCCGCGGGGGGACGGCTGCCTTCGGGGGGGACGGGGCAGGGCGGGGTTCGGCTTCTGGCGTGTGACCGG
CGGCTCTAGAGCCTCTGCTAACCATGTTCATGCCTTCTTCTTTTTCCTACAGCTCCTGGGCAACGTGCTG
GTTATTGTGCTGTCTCATCATTTTGGCAAAGAATTGATTAATTCGAGCGAAGGCGCGCCCATTACTCGCA
TCCATTCTCAGGCTGTCTCGTCTCGTCTCGCACGCGTGCCGCCACCATGCATACTCTTTATGCCCCCGGT
GGATATGACATTATGGGATATCTGAGGCAGATCAGGAACCGGCCAAACCCGCAGGTGGAACTGGGCCCCG
TGGATACATCCTGCGCCTTGATTCTTTGTGACCTGAAACAGAAAGACACCCCGATAGTTTACGCGAGTGA
AGCCTTCCTCTACATGACAGGTTACAGCAACGCAGAGGTGCTGGGCCGGAATTGCCGGTTTCTGCAAAGC
CCTGACGGCATGGTGAAGCCCAAGAGCACCCGGAAGTACGTGGATAGTAACACAATCAATACTATGCGCA
AGGCAATCGACAGGAATGCCGAGGTGCAGGTTGAAGTAGTCAATTTTAAAAAGAATGGACAGCGATTTGT
TAATTTCCTGACTATGATACCTGTTAGGGACGAAACAGGCGAGTATCGATACTCTATGGGATTCCAGTGC
GAAACAGAATCCGGAGGGTCTGGCTCCGGATCAAGTGGTGGCAGCGGTACCAAGGACGAGACCAACCCCA
TCGAGGAGTGGCAGCACATCGAGCAGCTGAAGGGCAGCGCCGAGGGCAGCATCAGATACCCCGCCTGGAA
CGGCATCATCAGCCAGGAGGTGCTGGACTACCTGAGCAGCTACATCAACAGGCGGATCCCCAAGAAAAAG
CGGAAGGTGTGAGAATTCCTGTGCCTTCTAGTTGCCAGCCATCTGTTGTTTGCCCCTCCCCCGTGCCTTC
CTTGACCCTGGAAGGTGCCACTCCCACTGTCCTTTCCTAATAAAATGAGGAAATTGCATCGCATTGTCTG
AGTAGGTGTCATTCTATTCTGGGGGGTGGGGTGGGGCAGGACAGCAAGGGGGAGGATTGGGAAGACAATA
GCAGGCATGCTGGGGATGCGGTGGGCTCTATGGCTTCTGAGGCGGAAAGAACCAGCTGGGGCTCTAGGGG
GTATCCCCACGCGCCCTGTAGCGTGTACCGCTGGGAGTTCGTAGACGGAAACAAACGCAGAATCCAAGCG
CGGCCGCCCAGGATACATAGATTACCACAACTCCGAGCCCTTCCACCGCTAGCGCACTCCTCAGGTGCAG
GCTGCCTATCAGAAGGTGGTGGCTGGTGTGGCCAATGCCCTGGCTCACAAATACCACTGAGATCTTTTTC
CCTCTGCCAAAAATTATGGGGACATCATGAAGCCCCTTGAGCATCTGACTTCTGGCTAATAAAGGAAATT
TATTTTCATTGCAATAGTGTGTTGGAATTTTTTGTGTCTCTCACTCGGAAGGACATATGGGAGGGCAAAT
CATTTAAAACATCAGAATGAGTATTTGGTTTAGAGTTTGGCAACATATGCCCATATGCTGGCTGCCATGA
ACAAAGGTTGGCTATAAAGAGGTCATCAGTATATGAAACAGCCCCCTGCTGTCCATTCCTTATTCCATAG
AAAAGCCTTGACTTGAGGTTAGATTTTTTTTATATTTTGTTTTGTGTTATTTTTTTCTTTAACATCCCTA
AAATTTTCCTTACATGTTTTACTAGCCAGATTTTTCCTCCTCTCCTGACTACTCCCAGTCATAGCTGTCC
CTCTTCTCTTATGGAGATCCCTCGACCTGCAGCCCAAGCTTGGCGTAATCATGGTCATAGCTGTTTCCTG
TGTGAAATTGTTATCCGCTCACAATTCCACACAACATACGAGCCGGAAGCATAAAGTGTAAAGCCTGGGG
TGCCTAATGAGTGAGCTAACTCACATTAATTGCGTTGCGCTCACTGCCCGCTTTCCAGTCGGGAAACCTG
TCGTGCCAGCGGATCCGCATCTCAATTAGTCAGCAACCATAGTCCCGCCCCTAACTCCGCCCAGTTCCGC
CCATTCTCCGCCCCATGGCTGACTAATTTTTTTTATTTATGCAGAGGCCGAGGCCGCCTCGGCCTCTGAG
CTATTCCAGAAGTAGTGAGGAGGCTTTTTTGGAGGCCTAGGCTTTTGCAAAAAGCTAACTTGTTTATTGC
AGCTTATAATGGTTACAAATAAAGCAATAGCATCACAAATTTCACAAATAAAGCATTTTTTTCACTGCAT
TCTAGTTGTGGTTTGTCCAAACTCATCAATGTATCTTATCATGTCTGGATCCGCTGCATTAATGAATCGG
CCAACGCGCGGGGAGAGGCGGTTTGCGTATTGGGCGCTCTTCCGCTTCCTCGCTCACTGACTCGCTGCGC
TCGGTCGTTCGGCTGCGGCGAGCGGTATCAGCTCACTCAAAGGCGGTAATACGGTTATCCACAGAATCAG
GGGATAACGCAGGAAAGAACATGTGAGCAAAAGGCCAGCAAAAGGCCAGGAACCGTAAAAAGGCCGCGTT
GCTGGCGTTTTTCCATAGGCTCCGCCCCCCTGACGAGCATCACAAAAATCGACGCTCAAGTCAGAGGTGG
CGAAACCCGACAGGACTATAAAGATACCAGGCGTTTCCCCCTGGAAGCTCCCTCGTGCGCTCTCCTGTTC
CGACCCTGCCGCTTACCGGATACCTGTCCGCCTTTCTCCCTTCGGGAAGCGTGGCGCTTTCTCATAGCTC
ACGCTGTAGGTATCTCAGTTCGGTGTAGGTCGTTCGCTCCAAGCTGGGCTGTGTGCACGAACCCCCCGTT
CAGCCCGACCGCTGCGCCTTATCCGGTAACTATCGTCTTGAGTCCAACCCGGTAAGACACGACTTATCGC
CACTGGCAGCAGCCACTGGTAACAGGATTAGCAGAGCGAGGTATGTAGGCGGTGCTACAGAGTTCTTGAA
GTGGTGGCCTAACTACGGCTACACTAGAAGAACAGTATTTGGTATCTGCGCTCTGCTGAAGCCAGTTACC
TTCGGAAAAAGAGTTGGTAGCTCTTGATCCGGCAAACAAACCACCGCTGGTAGCGGTGGTTTTTTTGTTT
GCAAGCAGCAGATTACGCGCAGAAAAAAAGGATCTCAAGAAGATCCTTTGATCTTTTCTACGGGGTCTGA
CGCTCAGTGGAACGAAAACTCACGTTAAGGGATTTTGGTCATGAGATTATCAAAAAGGATCTTCACCTAG
ATCCTTTTAAATTAAAAATGAAGTTTTAAATCAATCTAAAGTATATATGAGTAAACTTGGTCTGACAGTT
ACCAATGCTTAATCAGTGAGGCACCTATCTCAGCGATCTGTCTATTTCGTTCATCCATAGTTGCCTGACT
CCCCGTCGTGTAGATAACTACGATACGGGAGGGCTTACCATCTGGCCCCAGTGCTGCAATGATACCGCGA
GACCCACGCTCACCGGCTCCAGATTTATCAGCAATAAACCAGCCAGCCGGAAGGGCCGAGCGCAGAAGTG
GTCCTGCAACTTTATCCGCCTCCATCCAGTCTATTAATTGTTGCCGGGAAGCTAGAGTAAGTAGTTCGCC
AGTTAATAGTTTGCGCAACGTTGTTGCCATTGCTACAGGCATCGTGGTGTCACGCTCGTCGTTTGGTATG
GCTTCATTCAGCTCCGGTTCCCAACGATCAAGGCGAGTTACATGATCCCCCATGTTGTGCAAAAAAGCGG
TTAGCTCCTTCGGTCCTCCGATCGTTGTCAGAAGTAAGTTGGCCGCAGTGTTATCACTCATGGTTATGGC
AGCACTGCATAATTCTCTTACTGTCATGCCATCCGTAAGATGCTTTTCTGTGACTGGTGAGTACTCAACC
AAGTCATTCTGAGAATAGTGTATGCGGCGACCGAGTTGCTCTTGCCCGGCGTCAATACGGGATAATACCG
CGCCACATAGCAGAACTTTAAAAGTGCTCATCATTGGAAAACGTTCTTCGGGGCGAAAACTCTCAAGGAT
CTTACCGCTGTTGAGATCCAGTTCGATGTAACCCACTCGTGCACCCAACTGATCTTCAGCATCTTTTACT
TTCACCAGCGTTTCTGGGTGAGCAAAAACAGGAAGGCAAAATGCCGCAAAAAAGGGAATAAGGGCGACAC
GGAAATGTTGAATACTCATACTCTTCCTTTTTCAATATTATTGAAGCATTTATCAGGGTTATTGTCTCAT
GAGCGGATACATATTTGAATGTATTTAGAAAAATAAACAAATAGGGGTTCCGCGCACATTTCCCCGAAAA
GTGCCACCTGGGTCGACATTGATTATTGACTAGTTATTAATAGTAATCAATTACGGGGTCATTAGTTCAT
AGCCCATATATGGAGTTCCGCGTTACATAACTTACGGTAAATGGCCCGCCTGGCTGACCGCCCAACGACC
CCCGCCCATTGACGTCAATAATGACGTATGTTCCCATAGTAACGCCAATAGGGACTTTCCATTGACGTCA
ATGGGTGGAGTATTTACGGTAAACTGCCCACTTGGCAGTACATCAAGTGTATCATATGCCAAGTACGCCC
CCTATTGACGTCAATGACGGTAAATGGCCCGCCTGGCATTATGCCCAGTACATGACCTTATGGGACTTTC
CTACTTGGCAGTACATCTACGTATTAGTCATCGCTATTACCATGGTCGAGGTGAGCCCCACGTTCTGCTT
CACTCTCCCCATCTCCCCCCCCTCCCCACCCCCAATTTTGTATTTATTTATTTTTTAATTATTTTGTGCA
GCGATGGGGGCGGGGGGGG
